>Addgene plasmid #189909 | p667-UBC-ADCK5-V5-miniTurbo_IDG-K | addgene full sequence | sequence record 379308 | Addgene NGS Result
AGGTGGCACTTTTCGGGGAAATGTGCGCGGAACCCCTATTTGTTTATTTTTCTAAATACATTCAAATATG
TATCCGCTCATGAGACAATAACCCTGATAAATGCTTCAATAATATTGAAAAAGGAAGAGTATGAGTATTC
AACATTTCCGTGTCGCCCTTATTCCCTTTTTTGCGGCATTTTGCCTTCCTGTTTTTGCTCACCCAGAAAC
GCTGGTGAAAGTAAAAGATGCTGAAGATCAGTTGGGTGCACGAGTGGGTTACATCGAACTGGATCTCAAC
AGCGGTAAGATCCTTGAGAGTTTTCGCCCCGAAGAACGTTTTCCAATGATGAGCACTTTTAAAGTTCTGC
TATGTGGCGCGGTATTATCCCGTATTGACGCCGGGCAAGAGCAACTCGGTCGCCGCATACACTATTCTCA
GAATGACTTGGTTGAGTACTCACCAGTCACAGAAAAGCATCTTACGGATGGCATGACAGTAAGAGAATTA
TGCAGTGCTGCCATAACCATGAGTGATAACACTGCGGCCAACTTACTTCTGACAACGATCGGAGGACCGA
AGGAGCTAACCGCTTTTTTGCACAACATGGGGGATCATGTAACTCGCCTTGATCGTTGGGAACCGGAGCT
GAATGAAGCCATACCAAACGACGAGCGTGACACCACGATGCCTGTAGCAATGGCAACAACGTTGCGCAAA
CTATTAACTGGCGAACTACTTACTCTAGCTTCCCGGCAACAATTAATAGACTGGATGGAGGCGGATAAAG
TTGCAGGACCACTTCTGCGCTCGGCCCTTCCGGCTGGCTGGTTTATTGCTGATAAATCTGGAGCCGGTGA
GCGTGGGTCTCGCGGTATCATTGCAGCACTGGGGCCAGATGGTAAGCCCTCCCGTATCGTAGTTATCTAC
ACGACGGGGAGTCAGGCAACTATGGATGAACGAAATAGACAGATCGCTGAGATAGGTGCCTCACTGATTA
AGCATTGGTAACTGTCAGACCAAGTTTACTCATATATACTTTAGATTGATTTAAAACTTCATTTTTAATT
TAAAAGGATCTAGGTGAAGATCCTTTTTGATAATCTCATGACCAAAATCCCTTAACGTGAGTTTTCGTTC
CACTGAGCGTCAGACCCCGTAGAAAAGATCAAAGGATCTTCTTGAGATCCTTTTTTTCTGCGCGTAATCT
GCTGCTTGCAAACAAAAAAACCACCGCTACCAGCGGTGGTTTGTTTGCCGGATCAAGAGCTACCAACTCT
TTTTCCGAAGGTAACTGGCTTCAGCAGAGCGCAGATACCAAATACTGTTCTTCTAGTGTAGCCGTAGTTA
GGCCACCACTTCAAGAACTCTGTAGCACCGCCTACATACCTCGCTCTGCTAATCCTGTTACCAGTGGCTG
CTGCCAGTGGCGATAAGTCGTGTCTTACCGGGTTGGACTCAAGACGATAGTTACCGGATAAGGCGCAGCG
GTCGGGCTGAACGGGGGGTTCGTGCACACAGCCCAGCTTGGAGCGAACGACCTACACCGAACTGAGATAC
CTACAGCGTGAGCTATGAGAAAGCGCCACGCTTCCCGAAGGGAGAAAGGTGGACAGGTATCCGGTAAGCG
GCAGGGTCGGAACAGGAGAGCGCACGAGGGAGCTTCCAGGGGGAAACGCCTGGTATCTTTATAGTCCTGT
CGGGTTTCGCCACCTCTGACTTGAGCGTCGATTTTTGTGATGCTCGTCAGGGGGGCGGAGCCTATGGAAA
AACGCCAGCAACGCGGCCTTTTTACGGTTCCTGGCCTTTTGCTGGCCTTTTGCTCACATGTTCTTTCCTG
CGTTATCCCCTGATTCTGTGGATAACCGTATTACCGCCTTTGAGTGAGCTGATACCGCTCGCCGCAGCCG
AACGACCGAGCGCAGCGAGTCAGTGAGCGAGGAAGCGGAAGAGCGCCCAATACGCAAACCGCCTCTCCCC
GCGCGTTGGCCGATTCATTAATGCAGCTGGCACGACAGGTTTCCCGACTGGAAAGCGGGCAGTGAGCGCA
ACGCAATTAATGTGAGTTAGCTCACTCATTAGGCACCCCAGGCTTTACACTTTATGCTTCCGGCTCGTAT
GTTGTGTGGAATTGTGAGCGGATAACAATTTCACACAGGAAACAGCTATGACCATGATTACGCCAAGCGC
GCAATTAACCCTCACTAAAGGGAACAAAAGCTGGAGCTGCAAGCTTAATGTAGTCTTATGCAATACTCTT
GTAGTCTTGCAACATGGTAACGATGAGTTAGCAACATGCCTTACAAGGAGAGAAAAAGCACCGTGCATGC
CGATTGGTGGAAGTAAGGTGGTACGATCGTGCCTTATTAGGAAGGCAACAGACGGGTCTGACATGGATTG
GACGAACCACTGAATTGCCGCATTGCAGAGATATTGTATTTAAGTGCCTAGCTCGATACATAAACGGGTC
TCTCTGGTTAGACCAGATCTGAGCCTGGGAGCTCTCTGGCTAACTAGGGAACCCACTGCTTAAGCCTCAA
TAAAGCTTGCCTTGAGTGCTTCAAGTAGTGTGTGCCCGTCTGTTGTGTGACTCTGGTAACTAGAGATCCC
TCAGACCCTTTTAGTCAGTGTGGAAAATCTCTAGCAGTGGCGCCCGAACAGGGACTTGAAAGCGAAAGGG
AAACCAGAGGAGCTCTCTCGACGCAGGACTCGGCTTGCTGAAGCGCGCACGGCAAGAGGCGAGGGGCGGC
GACTGGTGAGTACGCCAAAAATTTTGACTAGCGGAGGCTAGAAGGAGAGAGATGGGTGCGAGAGCGTCAG
TATTAAGCGGGGGAGAATTAGATCGCGATGGGAAAAAATTCGGTTAAGGCCAGGGGGAAAGAAAAAATAT
AAATTAAAACATATAGTATGGGCAAGCAGGGAGCTAGAACGATTCGCAGTTAATCCTGGCCTGTTAGAAA
CATCAGAAGGCTGTAGACAAATACTGGGACAGCTACAACCATCCCTTCAGACAGGATCAGAAGAACTTAG
ATCATTATATAATACAGTAGCAACCCTCTATTGTGTGCATCAAAGGATAGAGATAAAAGACACCAAGGAA
GCTTTAGACAAGATAGAGGAAGAGCAAAACAAAAGTAAGACCACCGCACAGCAAGCGGCCGCTGATCTTC
AGACCTGGAGGAGGAGATATGAGGGACAATTGGAGAAGTGAATTATATAAATATAAAGTAGTAAAAATTG
AACCATTAGGAGTAGCACCCACCAAGGCAAAGAGAAGAGTGGTGCAGAGAGAAAAAAGAGCAGTGGGAAT
AGGAGCTTTGTTCCTTGGGTTCTTGGGAGCAGCAGGAAGCACTATGGGCGCAGCGTCAATGACGCTGACG
GTACAGGCCAGACAATTATTGTCTGGTATAGTGCAGCAGCAGAACAATTTGCTGAGGGCTATTGAGGCGC
AACAGCATCTGTTGCAACTCACAGTCTGGGGCATCAAGCAGCTCCAGGCAAGAATCCTGGCTGTGGAAAG
ATACCTAAAGGATCAACAGCTCCTGGGGATTTGGGGTTGCTCTGGAAAACTCATTTGCACCACTGCTGTG
CCTTGGAATGCTAGTTGGAGTAATAAATCTCTGGAACAGATTTGGAATCACACGACCTGGATGGAGTGGG
ACAGAGAAATTAACAATTACACAAGCTTAATACACTCCTTAATTGAAGAATCGCAAAACCAGCAAGAAAA
GAATGAACAAGAATTATTGGAATTAGATAAATGGGCAAGTTTGTGGAATTGGTTTAACATAACAAATTGG
CTGTGGTATATAAAATTATTCATAATGATAGTAGGAGGCTTGGTAGGTTTAAGAATAGTTTTTGCTGTAC
TTTCTATAGTGAATAGAGTTAGGCAGGGATATTCACCATTATCGTTTCAGACCCACCTCCCAACCCCGAG
GGGACCCGACAGGCCCGAAGGAATAGAAGAAGAAGGTGGAGAGAGAGACAGAGACAGATCCATTCGATTA
GTGAACGGATCTCGACGGTATCGGTTAACTTTTAAAAGAAAAGGGGGGATTGGGGGGTACAGTGCAGGGG
AAAGAATAGTAGACATAATAGCAACAGACATACAAACTAAAGAATTACAAAAACAAATTACAAAATTCAA
AATTTTATCGTCCAGTGTGGTGGAATTCTGCAGATATCAACTTTGTATAGAAAAGTTGGCCTCCGCGCCG
GGTTTTGGCGCCTCCCGCGGGCGCCCCCCTCCTCACGGCGAGCGCTGCCACGTCAGACGAAGGGCGCAGC
GAGCGTCCTGATCCTTCCGCCCGGACGCTCAGGACAGCGGCCCGCTGCTCATAAGACTCGGCCTTAGAAC
CCCAGTATCAGCAGAAGGACATTTTAGGACGGGACTTGGGTGACTCTAGGGCACTGGTTTTCTTTCCAGA
GAGCGGAACAGGCGAGGAAAAGTAGTCCCTTCTCGGCGATTCTGCGGAGGGATCTCCGTGGGGCGGTGAA
CGCCGATGATTATATAAGGACGCGCCGGGTGTGGCACAGCTAGTTCCGTCGCAGCCGGGATTTGGGTCGC
GGTTCTTGTTTGTGGATCGCTGTGATCGTCACTTGGTGAGTAGCGGGCTGCTGGGCTGGCCGGGGCTTTC
GTGGCCGCCGGGCCGCTCGGTGGGACGGAAGCGTGTGGAGAGACCGCCAAGGGCTGTAGTCTGGGTCCGC
GAGCAAGGTTGCCCTGAACTGGGGGTTGGGGGGAGCGCAGCAAAATGGCGGCTGTTCCCGAGTCTTGAAT
GGAAGACGCTTGTGAGGCGGGCTGTGAGGTCGTTGAAACAAGGTGGGGGGCATGGTGGGCGGCAAGAACC
CAAGGTCTTGAGGCCTTCGCTAATGCGGGAAAGCTCTTATTCGGGTGAGATGGGCTGGGGCACCATCTGG
GGACCCTGACGTGAAGTTTGTCACTGACTGGAGAACTCGGTTTGTCGTCTGTTGCGGGGGCGGCAGTTAT
GGCGGTGCCGTTGGGCAGTGCACCCGTACCTTTGGGAGCGCGCGCCCTCGTCGTGTCGTGACGTCACCCG
TTCTGTTGGCTTATAATGCAGGGTGGGGCCACCTGCCGGTAGGTGTGCGGTAGGCTTTTCTCCGTCGCAG
GACGCAGGGTTCGGGCCTAGGGTAGGCTCTCCTGAATCGACAGGCGCCGGACCTCTGGTGAGGGGAGGGA
TAAGTGAGGCGTCAGTTTCTTTGGTCGGTTTTATGTACCTATCTTCTTAAGTAGCTGAAGCTCCGGTTTT
GAACTATGCGCTCGGGGTTGGCGAGTGTGTTTTGTGAAGTTTTTTAGGCACCTTTTGAAATGTAATCATT
TGGGTCAATATGTAATTTTCAGTGTTAGACTAGTAAATTGTCCGCTAAATTCTGGCCGTTTTTGGCTTTT
TTGTTAGACACAAGTTTGTACAAAAAAGCAGGCTTAGCCACCATGTGGCGCCCTGTGCAGCTGTGCCACT
TCCACAGCGCCCTGCTGCACCGGAGACAGAAGCCCTGGCCTTCCCCAGCCGTGTTCTTTAGGAGGAACGT
GCGGGGACTGCCACCTCGGTTCAGCTCCCCAACCCCTCTGTGGAGGAAGGTGCTGAGCACAGCAGTGGTG
GGCGCCCCACTGCTGCTGGGCGCCAGATACGTGATGGCAGAGGCAAGGGAGAAGAGGAGAATGAGACTGG
TGGTGGACGGAATGGGCAGGTTCGGCCGCTCTCTGAAGGTCGGCCTGCAGATCAGCCTGGATTACTGGTG
GTGCACCAACGTGGTGCTGAGAGGCGTGGAGGAGAATTCCCCTGGCTATCTGGAAGTGATGTCTGCCTGT
CACCAGAGGGCAGCAGACGCACTGGTGGCAGGAGCAATCTCTAACGGAGGACTGTACGTGAAGCTGGGAC
AGGGCCTGTGCAGCTTCAATCACCTGCTGCCACCCGAGTATACCCGGACACTGAGAGTGCTGGAGGATCG
GGCCCTGAAGAGAGGCTTTCAGGAGGTGGACGAGCTGTTCCTGGAGGATTTTCAGGCCCTGCCACACGAG
CTGTTCCAGGAGTTTGACTACCAGCCAATCGCAGCAGCATCCCTGGCACAGGTGCACAGAGCCAAGCTGC
ACGATGGCACCTCTGTGGCCGTGAAGGTGCAGTATATCGACCTGAGGGATCGCTTCGACGGCGATATCCA
CACACTGGAGCTGCTGCTGCGCCTGGTGGAAGTGATGCACCCATCCTTCGGCTTTTCTTGGGTGCTGCAG
GACCTGAAGGGCACCCTGGCCCAGGAGCTGGATTTCGAGAACGAGGGCCGGAATGCAGAGAGGTGCGCAA
GGGAGCTGGCACACTTTCCATACGTGGTGGTGCCTAGAGTGCACTGGGACAAGTCTAGCAAGAGGGTGCT
GACCGCAGACTTCTGCGCAGGCTGTAAGGTGAACGATGTGGAGGCCATCAGATCTCAGGGACTGGCAGTG
CACGACATCGCAGAGAAGCTGATCAAGGCCTTTGCCGAGCAGATCTTCTACACAGGCTTTATCCACTCCG
ATCCACACCCCGGCAATGTGCTGGTGAGGAAGGGACCAGACGGCAAGGCAGAGCTGGTGCTGCTGGATCA
CGGCCTGTATCAGTTTCTGGAGGAGAAGGACAGGGCCGCCCTGTGCCAGCTGTGGAGGGCCATCATCCTG
CGCGACGATGCAGCAATGCGGGCCCACGCAGCCGCCCTGGGCGTGCAGGATTACCTGCTGTTCGCCGAGA
TGCTGATGCAGAGGCCCGTGAGACTGGGACAGCTGTGGGGAAGCCACCTGCTGTCCAGGGAGGAGGCCGC
CTATATGGTGGACATGGCCCGGGAGAGATTTGAGGCCGTGATGGCCGTGCTGAGGGAGCTGCCTAGGCCA
ATGCTGCTGGTGCTGAGGAACATCAATACCGTGCGCGCCATCAATGTGGCCCTGGGCGCCCCTGTGGATA
GATATTTCCTGATGGCAAAGAGGGCCGTGCGCGGATGGAGCAGGCTGGCAGGCGCCACCTACAGAGGCGT
GTATGGCACATCCCTGCTGAGGCACGCCAAGGTGGTGTGGGAGATGCTGAAGTTTGAGGTGGCCCTGAGG
CTGGAGACCCTGGCAATGAGGCTGACAGCCCTGCTGGCACGGGCCCTGGTGCACCTGTCCCTGGTGCCTC
CAGCCGAGGAGCTGTACCAGTATCTGGAGACATCAAACCCAGCTTTCTTGTACAAAGTGGGCGGCAAGCC
CATCCCCAACCCCCTGCTGGGCCTGGACAGCACCGCTAGCATCCCGCTGCTGAACGCTAAACAGATTCTG
GGACAGCTGGACGGCGGGAGCGTGGCAGTCCTGCCTGTGGTCGACTCCACCAATCAGTACCTGCTGGATC
GAATCGGCGAGCTGAAGAGTGGGGATGCTTGCATTGCAGAATATCAGCAGGCAGGGAGAGGAAGCAGAGG
GAGGAAATGGTTCTCTCCTTTTGGAGCTAACCTGTACCTGAGTATGTTTTGGCGCCTGAAGCGGGGACCA
GCAGCAATCGGCCTGGGCCCGGTCATCGGAATTGTCATGGCAGAAGCGCTGCGAAAGCTGGGAGCAGACA
AGGTGCGAGTCAAATGGCCCAATGACCTGTATCTGCAGGATAGAAAGCTGGCAGGCATCCTGGTGGAGCT
GGCCGGAATAACAGGCGATGCTGCACAGATCGTCATTGGCGCCGGGATTAACGTGGCTATGAGGCGCGTG
GAGGAAAGCGTGGTCAATCAGGGCTGGATCACACTGCAGGAAGCAGGGATTAACCTGGACAGGAATACTC
TGGCCGCTATGCTGATCCGAGAGCTGCGGGCAGCCCTGGAACTGTTCGAGCAGGAAGGCCTGGCTCCATA
TCTGTCACGGTGGGAGAAGCTGGATAACTTCATCAATAGACCCGTGAAGCTGATCATTGGGGACAAAGAG
ATTTTCGGGATTAGCCGGGGGATTGATAAACAGGGAGCCCTGCTGCTGGAACAGGACGGAGTTATCAAAC
CCTGGATGGGCGGAGAAATCAGTCTGCGGTCTGCCGAAAAGTAAGCCAACTTTATTATACATAGTTGATA
TCCAGCACAGTGGCGGCCGCTCGACAATCAACCTCTGGATTACAAAATTTGTGAAAGATTGACTGGTATT
CTTAACTATGTTGCTCCTTTTACGCTATGTGGATACGCTGCTTTAATGCCTTTGTATCATGCTATTGCTT
CCCGTATGGCTTTCATTTTCTCCTCCTTGTATAAATCCTGGTTGCTGTCTCTTTATGAGGAGTTGTGGCC
CGTTGTCAGGCAACGTGGCGTGGTGTGCACTGTGTTTGCTGACGCAACCCCCACTGGTTGGGGCATTGCC
ACCACCTGTCAGCTCCTTTCCGGGACTTTCGCTTTCCCCCTCCCTATTGCCACGGCGGAACTCATCGCCG
CCTGCCTTGCCCGCTGCTGGACAGGGGCTCGGCTGTTGGGCACTGACAATTCCGTGGTGTTGTCGGGGAA
GCTGACGTCCTTTCCATGGCTGCTCGCCTGTGTTGCCACCTGGATTCTGCGCGGGACGTCCTTCTGCTAC
GTCCCTTCGGCCCTCAATCCAGCGGACCTTCCTTCCCGCGGCCTGCTGCCGGCTCTGCGGCCTCTTCCGC
GTCTTCGCCTTCGCCCTCAGACGAGTCGGATCTCCCTTTGGGCCGCCTCCCCGCCTGGAATTCTACCGGG
TAGGGGAGGCGCTTTTCCCAAGGCAGTCTGGAGCATGCGCTTTAGCAGCCCCGCTGGGCACTTGGCGCTA
CACAAGTGGCCTCTGGCCTCGCACACATTCCACATCCACCGGTAGGCGCCAACCGGCTCCGTTCTTTGGT
GGCCCCTTCGCGCCACCTTCTACTCCTCCCCTAGTCAGGAAGTTCCCCCCCGCCCCGCAGCTCGCGTCGT
GCAGGACGTGACAAATGGAAGTAGCACGTCTCACTAGTCTCGTGCAGATGGACAGCACCGCTGAGCAATG
GAAGCGGGTAGGCCTTTGGGGCAGCGGCCAATAGCAGCTTTGCTCCTTCGCTTTCTGGGCTCAGAGGCTG
GGAAGGGGTGGGTCCGGGGGCGGGCTCAGGGGCGGGCTCAGGGGCGGGGCGGGCGCCCGAAGGTCCTCCG
GAGGCCCGGCATTCTGCACGCTTCAAAAGCGCACGTCTGCCGCGCTGTTCTCCTCTTCCTCATCTCCGGG
CCTTTCGACCTGCAGCCCAAGCTTACCATGACCGAGTACAAGCCCACGGTGCGCCTCGCCACCCGCGACG
ACGTCCCCAGGGCCGTACGCACCCTCGCCGCCGCGTTCGCCGACTACCCCGCCACGCGCCACACCGTCGA
TCCGGACCGCCACATCGAGCGGGTCACCGAGCTGCAAGAACTCTTCCTCACGCGCGTCGGGCTCGACATC
GGCAAGGTGTGGGTCGCGGACGACGGCGCCGCGGTGGCGGTCTGGACCACGCCGGAGAGCGTCGAAGCGG
GGGCGGTGTTCGCCGAGATCGGCCCGCGCATGGCCGAGTTGAGCGGTTCCCGGCTGGCCGCGCAGCAACA
GATGGAAGGCCTCCTGGCGCCGCACCGGCCCAAGGAGCCCGCGTGGTTCCTGGCCACCGTCGGCGTCTCG
CCCGACCACCAGGGCAAGGGTCTGGGCAGCGCCGTCGTGCTCCCCGGAGTGGAGGCGGCCGAGCGCGCCG
GGGTGCCCGCCTTCCTGGAGACCTCCGCGCCCCGCAACCTCCCCTTCTACGAGCGGCTCGGCTTCACCGT
CACCGCCGACGTCGAGGTGCCCGAAGGACCGCGCACCTGGTGCATGACCCGCAAGCCCGGTGCCTGACGC
CCGCCCCACGACCCGCAGCGCCCGACCGAAAGGAGCGCACGACCCCATGCATCTCGAGGGCCCGGTACCT
TTAAGACCAATGACTTACAAGGCAGCTGTAGATCTTAGCCACTTTTTAAAAGAAAAGGGGGGACTGGAAG
GGCTAGCTCACTCCCAACGAAGACAAGATCTGCTTTTTGCTTGTACTGGGTCTCTCTGGTTAGACCAGAT
CTGAGCCTGGGAGCTCTCTGGCTAACTAGGGAACCCACTGCTTAAGCCTCAATAAAGCTTGCCTTGAGTG
CTTCAAGTAGTGTGTGCCCGTCTGTTGTGTGACTCTGGTAACTAGAGATCCCTCAGACCCTTTTAGTCAG
TGTGGAAAATCTCTAGCAGTAGTAGTTCATGTCATCTTATTATTCAGTATTTATAACTTGCAAAGAAATG
AATATCAGAGAGTGAGAGGAACTTGTTTATTGCAGCTTATAATGGTTACAAATAAAGCAATAGCATCACA
AATTTCACAAATAAAGCATTTTTTTCACTGCATTCTAGTTGTGGTTTGTCCAAACTCATCAATGTATCTT
ATCATGTCTGGCTCTAGCTATCCCGCCCCTAACTCCGCCCATCCCGCCCCTAACTCCGCCCAGTTCCGCC
CATTCTCCGCCCCATGGCTGACTAATTTTTTTTATTTATGCAGAGGCCGAGGCCGCCTCGGCCTCTGAGC
TATTCCAGAAGTAGTGAGGAGGCTTTTTTGGAGGCCTAGGGACGTACCCAATTCGCCCTATAGTGAGTCG
TATTACGCGCGCTCACTGGCCGTCGTTTTACAACGTCGTGACTGGGAAAACCCTGGCGTTACCCAACTTA
ATCGCCTTGCAGCACATCCCCCTTTCGCCAGCTGGCGTAATAGCGAAGAGGCCCGCACCGATCGCCCTTC
CCAACAGTTGCGCAGCCTGAATGGCGAATGGG
[124 nt withheld, positions 10743-10866]
C
[91 nt withheld, positions 10868-10958]
A
[49 nt withheld, positions 10960-11008]
CCTTTGACGTTGGAGTCCACGTTCTTT
[37 nt withheld, positions 11036-11072]
ACCCTATCTCGGTCTATTCTTTTGATTTATAAGGGATTTTGCCGATTTCGGCCTATTGGTTAAAAAATGA
GCTGATTTAACAAAAATTTAACGCGAATTTTAACAAAATATTAACGCTTACAATTT
Features (pLannotate 1.2.2; 31 found; start..end, strand, type, name):
     26..130     +  promoter       AmpR promoter: bla
    131..991     +  CDS            AmpR: β-lactamase; bla; confers resistance to ampicillin, carbenicillin, and related antibiotics
   1162..1750    +  rep_origin     ori: high-copy-number ColE1/pMB1/pBR322/pUC origin of replication
   1933..2025    +  CDS            lacI (fragment): lac repressor; lacI; The lac repressor binds to the lac operator to inhibit transcription in E. coli. This inhibition can be relieved by adding lactose or isopropyl-β-D-thiogalactopyranoside (IPTG).
   2038..2059    +  protein_bind   CAP binding site: CAP binding activates transcription in the presence of cAMP. E. coli catabolite activator protein
   2074..2104    +  promoter       lac promoter: promoter for the E. coli lac operon
   2108..2130    +  protein_bind   lac operator (fragment): The lac repressor binds to the lac operator to inhibit transcription in E. coli. This inhibition can be relieved by adding lactose or isopropyl-β-D-thiogalactopyranoside (IPTG). lac repressor encoded by lacI
   2173..2191    +  promoter       T3 promoter: promoter for bacteriophage T3 RNA polymerase
   2219..2445    +  promoter       RSV promoter: Rous sarcoma virus enhancer/promoter
   2446..2626    +  LTR            5' LTR (truncated): truncated 5' long terminal repeat (LTR) from HIV-1
   2673..2798    +  misc_feature   HIV-1 Ψ: packaging signal of human immunodeficiency virus type 1
   2782..3145    +  CDS            HIV-1 gag (fragment): gag protein from human immunodeficiency virus 1; gag
   3291..3524    +  misc_feature   RRE: The Rev response element (RRE) of HIV-1 allows for Rev-dependent mRNA export from the nucleus to the cytoplasm.
   3901..4001    +  CDS            Rev (fragment): human immunodeficiency virus 1 (HIV-1) Rev protein; rev; enhances nuclear export of unspliced and incompletely spliced viral mRNAs
   4020..4136    +  misc_feature   cPPT/CTS: central polypurine tract and central termination sequence of HIV-1
   4168..4188    +  protein_bind   attB4: mutant version of attB; core recombination site for the Gateway® BP reaction BP Clonase™
   4188..5399    +  promoter       UbC promoter: human ubiquitin C promoter
   5400..5424    +  protein_bind   attB1: mutant version of attB; recombination site for the Gateway® BP reaction BP Clonase™
   5433..7172    +  CDS            ADCK5: ADCK5_HUMAN - Experimental evidence at protein level: Swiss-Prot protein existence level 1. The function of this protein is not yet clear. It is not known if it has protein kinase activity and what type of substrate it would phosphorylate (Ser, Thr or Tyr). From Homo sapiens (Human).
   7180..7200    -  protein_bind   attB2: mutant version of attB; core recombination site for the Gateway® BP reaction BP Clonase™
   7251..8021    +  CDS            miniTurbo: N-terminally truncated mutant of the E. coli biotin ligase BioID engineered for improved catalytic efficiency (Branon et al., 2018)
   8076..8664    +  misc_feature   WPRE: woodchuck hepatitis virus posttranscriptional regulatory element
   8678..9177    +  promoter       PGK promoter: mouse phosphoglycerate kinase 1 promoter
   9198..9797    +  CDS            PuroR: puromycin N-acetyltransferase; pac from Streptomyces alboniger; confers resistance to puromycin
   9865..10002   +  CDS            nef (fragment): NEF_HV1LA - Experimental evidence at protein level: Swiss-Prot protein existence level 1. Extracellular Nef protein targets CD4(+) T-lymphocytes for apoptosis by interacting with CXCR4 surface receptors. From Human immunodeficiency virus type 1 group M subtype B (isolate Lai) (HIV-1).
   9988..10168   +  LTR            5' LTR (truncated): truncated 5' long terminal repeat (LTR) from HIV-1
  10240..10361   +  polyA_signal   SV40 poly(A) signal: SV40 polyadenylation signal
  10401..10536   +  rep_origin     SV40 ori: SV40 origin of replication
  10557..10575   -  promoter       T7 promoter: promoter for bacteriophage T7 RNA polymerase
  10583..10738   +  CDS            lacZα (fragment): LacZα fragment of β-galactosidase; lacZ fragment
  10743..11171   +  rep_origin     f1 ori (sequence partly withheld): f1 bacteriophage origin of replication; arrow indicates direction of (+) strand synthesis
