[The description below was written by a language model from this plasmid's Addgene catalogue record and pLannotate feature annotations shown in this document.]
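Description:
p667-UBC-ADCK5-V5-miniTurbo_IDG-K is a lentiviral mammalian expression plasmid built on the pDest667 Gateway destination backbone, with a sequenced length of about 11.2 kb. In bacteria it is maintained through a ColE1/pUC-type origin and ampicillin resistance (bla). The catalogue lists it as low copy even though the annotated origin is of the high-copy family. An f1 origin and remnants of a lac/lacZα cloning region are also present. The viral portion has a third-generation-style layout. An RSV promoter drives a truncated HIV-1 5' LTR, followed by the Ψ packaging signal with a gag fragment, the RRE for Rev-dependent export of genomic RNA, and the cPPT/CTS. A truncated 3' LTR closes the viral portion, followed by an SV40 poly(A) signal and SV40 origin.

The payload was assembled by multisite Gateway recombination, as shown by the attB4, attB1 and attB2 sites flanking its modules. The human ubiquitin C promoter drives the human ADCK5 open reading frame, which encodes an understudied kinase-family protein whose catalytic activity and substrates remain unclear. ADCK5 is fused at its C terminus to V5-miniTurbo. miniTurbo is an engineered, truncated E. coli biotin ligase with improved catalytic efficiency. The V5 epitope is listed in the catalogue but not separately annotated in the feature table. A WPRE downstream of the fusion enhances transcript expression, and a separate mouse PGK promoter–puromycin N-acetyltransferase cassette allows selection of transduced cells.

The construct was made within the Illuminating the Druggable Genome programme for understudied kinases. It is intended for stable expression of the bait fusion in mammalian cells, where proximity-dependent biotinylation and proteomics are used to map ADCK5 protein-proximity networks.
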