Addgene plasmid #189909: p667-UBC-ADCK5-V5-miniTurbo_IDG-K
Purpose: Gateway destination clone of ADCK5 (human) tagged with C-terminal V5-miniTurbo for generating protein-proximity networks using proximity-dependent biotinylation proteomics
Depositing lab: Ben Major. Depositing organization: Washington University in Saint Louis.
Backbone
  Vector backbone: pDest667
  Backbone manufacturer: PEL
  Backbone size w/o insert (bp): 9014
  Vector type: Mammalian Expression, Lentiviral ; Gateway Destination
  Selectable markers: Puromycin
Growth in bacteria
  Bacterial resistance: Ampicillin, 100 μg/mL
  Growth temperature: 30°C
  Growth strain: NEB Stable
  Copy number: Low Copy
Gene/Insert
  Gene/Insert name: ADCK5 (alt names: ADCK5-V5-miniTurbo; V5-miniTurbo)
  Species: H. sapiens (human)
  Entrez Gene: ADCK5 (a.k.a. FLJ35454, MGC126708)
  Promoter: Ubiquitin
  Tag / fusion protein: V5-miniTurbo (C terminal on insert)
  Cloning method: Gateway Cloning
  Sequencing primers: 5′ TGAAGCTCCGGTTTTGAACT; 3′ CATTTCCTCCCTCTGCTTCC
Terms and licenses: Academic/Nonprofit Terms; Industry Terms: Not Available to Industry
Depositor comments: These plasmids were generated as part of the Illuminating the Druggable Genome (IDG) program sponsored by the NIH Common Fund. The goal of this program is to identify, gather, and distribute information and resources for proteins that currently are not well-studied yet belong to commonly drug-targeted protein families: protein kinases, non-olfactory G-protein coupled receptors (GPCRs), and ion channels. The IDG program is designed to develop fundamental research tools for understudied proteins, elucidate their function, and disseminate the IDG-related resources and data to the greater scientific community. These lentiviral gateway destination plasmids were generated, as part of the Kinase-Data and Resource Generating Center (DRGC), using the single fragment or multisite gateway cloning technology. They were used for generating proteomics-based protein-interaction and protein-proximity networks that can be accessed through the kinase-DRGC website https://darkkinome.org/. Each plasmid has either an N- or C-terminal fusion protein (Flag/ V5/V5-miniTurbo/V5-TurboID/miniTurbo-V5/TurboID-V5) tagged understudied kinase driven under either a CMV or Ubiquitin (UBC) promoter. All inserts in the pENTR plasmids used to generate the deposited destination plasmids were end-sequenced and insert size validated prior to multi-site gateway cloning. The combined insert size of the single fragment or three fragment destination plasmids were confirmed by restriction digestion (BsrGI, and EcoRV for pDest667; BsrGI, EcoRV, and BstZ17I for pDest663; and BsrGI for pHAGE) and all plasmids were partially sequenced to ensure in-frame ORFs and fusion tags.
How to cite: p667-UBC-ADCK5-V5-miniTurbo_IDG-K was a gift from Ben Major (Addgene plasmid # 189909 ; http://n2t.net/addgene:189909 ; RRID:Addgene_189909)
